Addgene plasmid #231278: pAVEC1_C-mTurquoise2
Purpose: (Empty Backbone) For stably expressing fusion proteins with C terminally tagged mTurquoise2 in plants
Depositing lab: Jacob Brunkard. Depositing organization: University of Wisconsin, Madison. Publication: Seamless, modular binary vectors for plant cell and molecular biology. Greenhalgh R, Horner W, Klimpel KA, Chatterjee S, Scarpin MR, Brunkard JO. Plant Biotechnol J. 2025 Jun 26. doi: 10.1111/pbi.70233. PubMed 40574375.
Backbone
  Vector backbone: Backbone assembled from fragments of pENTR, pEG103, and NPTII
  Vector type: Plant Expression
  Selectable markers: Basta
  Tag / fusion protein: mTurquoise2 (C terminal on insert)
Growth in bacteria
  Bacterial resistance: Kanamycin, 50 μg/mL
  Growth temperature: 37°C
  Growth strain: DH5alpha
  Copy number: Unknown
Gene/Insert
  Gene/Insert name: None
  Mutation: N/A
  Tag / fusion protein: mTurquoise2 (C terminal on insert)
Terms and licenses: Academic/Nonprofit Terms; Industry Terms: Not Available to Industry
Depositor comments: No gene inserted in primary locus, this is a vector backbone. pAVEC1 has a bialaphos resistance (BAR) cassette inserted in a secondary locus for glufosinate selection during plant transformation.
How to cite: pAVEC1_C-mTurquoise2 was a gift from Jacob Brunkard (Addgene plasmid # 231278 ; http://n2t.net/addgene:231278 ; RRID:Addgene_231278)
