[The description below was written by a language model from this plasmid's Addgene catalogue record and pLannotate feature annotations shown in this document.]
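Description:
pAVEC1_C-mTurquoise2 is an empty plant binary vector of about 8.3 kb, built for Agrobacterium-mediated stable transformation and expression of proteins carrying a C-terminal mTurquoise2 tag. According to the record, the backbone was assembled from fragments of pENTR, pEG103 and NPTII. It carries two replication systems. A high-copy ColE1/pUC-type origin supports propagation in E. coli. The pVS1 module (StaA stability protein, RepA replication protein and oriV) is the standard means of stable maintenance in Agrobacterium. Bacterial selection is by kanamycin, through an aph(3')-Ia KanR gene.

The annotation shows two tandem left border repeats of the octopine type. No right border was detected by the feature caller, so the exact limit of the T-DNA on that side is not documented here. Next to the left border is the plant selection cassette, in reverse orientation. It consists of the bar gene (phosphinothricin acetyltransferase from Streptomyces hygroscopicus) between the mannopine synthase promoter and terminator, and it allows transformants to be selected with glufosinate (Basta/bialaphos).

The primary expression cassette runs in the forward direction. It starts with an annotated 35S fragment placed directly upstream of a CaMV 35S promoter, an arrangement consistent with a duplicated-enhancer 35S promoter. This is followed by the TMV Ω translational enhancer, a short unannotated gap, the mTurquoise2 coding sequence and a CaMV polyadenylation signal. No gene is inserted. A coding sequence of interest is presumably placed in the gap between Ω and mTurquoise2, in frame and without a stop codon, although the record does not describe the cloning site or method. The resulting cyan fluorescent fusion would be expressed constitutively, which suits studies of protein localization and related cell biology in stably transformed plants.
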