Features (pLannotate 1.2.2; 15 found; start..end, strand, type, name):
      1..589     +  rep_origin     ori: high-copy-number ColE1/pMB1/pBR322/pUC origin of replication
    827..1456    +  CDS            pVS1 StaA: stability protein from the Pseudomonas plasmid pVS1 (Heeb et al., 2000)
   1885..2958    +  CDS            pVS1 RepA: replication protein from the Pseudomonas plasmid pVS1 (Heeb et al., 2000)
   3024..3218    +  rep_origin     pVS1 oriV: origin of replication for the Pseudomonas plasmid pVS1 (Heeb et al., 2000)
   3385..3408    +  misc_feature   LB T-DNA repeat: left border repeat from octopine Ach5 T-DNA
   3430..3453    +  misc_feature   LB T-DNA repeat: left border repeat from octopine Ach5 T-DNA
   3545..3797    -  terminator     MAS terminator: mannopine synthase terminator
   3810..4358    -  CDS            bar: PAT_STRHY - Experimental evidence at protein level: Swiss-Prot protein existence level 1. Inactivates phosphinothricin (PPT) by transfer of an acetyl group from acetyl CoA. Can also acetylate demethylphosphinothricin but not PTT or glutamate. This enzyme is an effector of phosphinothricin tripeptide (PTT or bialaphos) resistance. From Streptomyces hygroscopicus. Introduced by genetic manipulation and expressed in glufosinate-tolerant maize by Dekalb Genetics.
   4364..4744    -  promoter       MAS promoter: mannopine synthase promoter (Velten et al., 1984)
   5370..5670    +  promoter       CaMV 35S promoter (fragment): strong constitutive promoter from cauliflower mosaic virus
   5671..6012    +  promoter       CaMV 35S promoter: strong constitutive promoter from cauliflower mosaic virus
   6028..6083    +  misc_feature   TMV Ω: translational enhancer from the tobacco mosaic virus 5'-leader sequence (Gallie et al., 1988)
   6204..6917    +  CDS            mTurquoise2: mTurquoise2 is a basic (constitutively fluorescent) cyan fluorescent protein published in 2012, derived from Aequorea victoria. It is reported to be a rapidly-maturing monomer with very low acid sensitivity.
   7001..7160    +  polyA_signal   CaMV poly(A) signal (fragment): cauliflower mosaic virus polyadenylation signal
   7376..8185    +  CDS            KanR: aminoglycoside phosphotransferase; aph(3')-Ia; confers resistance to kanamycin in bacteria or G418 (Geneticin®) in eukaryotes
>Addgene plasmid #231278 | pAVEC1_C-mTurquoise2 | addgene full sequence | sequence record 461066 | Addgene NGS Result
TTGAGATCCTTTTTTTCTGCGCGTAATCTGCTGCTTGCAAACAAAAAAACCACCGCTACCAGCGGTGGTT
TGTTTGCCGGATCAAGAGCTACCAACTCTTTTTCCGAAGGTAACTGGCTTCAGCAGAGCGCAGATACCAA
ATACTGTTCTTCTAGTGTAGCCGTAGTTAGGCCACCACTTCAAGAACTCTGTAGCACCGCCTACATACCT
CGCTCTGCTAATCCTGTTACCAGTGGCTGCTGCCAGTGGCGATAAGTCGTGTCTTACCGGGTTGGACTCA
AGACGATAGTTACCGGATAAGGCGCAGCGGTCGGGCTGAACGGGGGGTTCGTGCACACAGCCCAGCTTGG
AGCGAACGACCTACACCGAACTGAGATACCTACAGCGTGAGCTATGAGAAAGCGCCACGCTTCCCGAAGG
GAGAAAGGCGGACAGGTATCCGGTAAGCGGCAGGGTCGGAACAGGAGAGCGCACGAGGGAGCTTCCAGGG
GGAAACGCCTGGTATCTTTATAGTCCTGTCGGGTTTCGCCACCTCTGACTTGAGCGTCGATTTTTGTGAT
GCTCGTCAGGGGGGCGGAGCCTATGGAAAAACGCCAGCAACGCGGCCTTTTTACGGTTCCTGGCCTTTTG
CTGGCCTTTTGCTCACATGTTCTTTCCTGCGTTATCCCCTGATTCTGTGGATAACCGTATTACCGCCTTT
GAGTGACTGAAGAACCGAGCGCCGCCGTCTAAAAAGGTGATGTGTATTTGAGTAAAACAGCTTGCGTCAT
GCGGTCGCTGCGTATATGATGCGATGAGTAAATAAACAAATACGCAAGGGGAACGCATGAAGGTTATCGC
TGTACTTAACCAGAAAGGCGGGTCAGGCAAGACGACCATCGCAACCCATCTAGCCCGCGCCCTGCAACTC
GCCGGGGCCGATGTTCTGTTAGTCGATTCCGATCCCCAGGGCAGTGCCCGCGATTGGGCGGCCGTGCGGG
AAGATCAACCGCTAACCGTTGTCGGCATCGACCGCCCGACGATTGACCGCGACGTGAAGGCCATCGGCCG
GCGCGACTTCGTAGTGATCGACGGAGCGCCCCAGGCGGCGGACTTGGCTGTGTCCGCGATCAAGGCAGCC
GACTTCGTGCTGATTCCGGTGCAGCCAAGCCCTTACGACATATGGGCCACCGCCGACCTGGTGGAGCTGG
TTAAGCAGCGCATTGAGGTCACGGATGGAAGGCTACAAGCGGCCTTTGTCGTGTCGCGGGCGATCAAAGG
CACGCGCATCGGCGGTGAGGTTGCCGAGGCGCTGGCCGGGTACGAGCTGCCCATTCTTGAGTCCCGTATC
ACGCAGCGCGTGAGCTACCCAGGCACTGCCGCCGCCGGCACAACCGTTCTTGAATCAGAACCCGAGGGCG
ACGCTGCCCGCGAGGTCCAGGCGCTGGCCGCTGAAATTAAATCAAAACTCATTTGAGTTAATGAGGTAAA
GAGAAAATGAGCAAAAGCACAAACACGCTAAGTGCCGGCCGTCCGAGCGCACGCAGCAGCAAGGCTGCAA
CGTTGGCCAGCCTGGCAGACACGCCAGCCATGAAGCGGGTCAACTTTCAGTTGCCGGCGGAGGATCACAC
CAAGCTGAAGATGTACGCGGTACGCCAAGGCAAGACCATTACCGAGCTGCTATCTGAATACATCGCGCAG
CTACCAGAGTAAATGAGCAAATGAATAAATGAGTAGATGAATTTTAGCGGCTAAAGGAGGCGGCATGGAA
AATCAAGAACAACCAGGCACCGACGCCGTGGAATGCCCCATGTGTGGAGGAACGGGCGGTTGGCCAGGCG
TAAGCGGCTGGGTTGCCTGCCGGCCCTGCAATGGCACTGGAACCCCCAAGCCCGAGGAATCGGCGTGAGC
GGTCGCAAACCATCCGGCCCGGTACAAATCGGCGCGGCGCTGGGTGATGACCTGGTGGAGAAGTTGAAGG
CCGCGCAGGCCGCCCAGCGGCAACGCATCGAGGCAGAAGCACGCCCCGGTGAATCGTGGCAAGCGGCCGC
TGATCGAATCCGCAAAGAATCCCGGCAACCGCCGGCAGCCGGTGCGCCGTCGATTAGGAAGCCGCCCAAG
GGCGACGAGCAACCAGATTTTTTCGTTCCGATGCTCTATGACGTGGGCACCCGCGATAGTCGCAGCATCA
TGGACGTGGCCGTTTTCCGTCTGTCGAAGCGTGACCGACGAGCTGGCGAGGTGATCCGCTACGAGCTTCC
AGACGGGCACGTAGAGGTTTCCGCAGGGCCGGCCGGCATGGCCAGTGTGTGGGATTACGACCTGGTACTG
ATGGCGGTTTCCCATCTAACCGAATCCATGAACCGATACCGGGAAGGGAAGGGAGACAAGCCCGGCCGCG
TGTTCCGTCCACACGTTGCGGACGTACTCAAGTTCTGCCGGCGAGCCGATGGCGGAAAGCAGAAAGACGA
CCTGGTAGAAACCTGCATTCGGTTAAACACCACGCACGTTGCCATGCAGCGTACGAAGAAGGCCAAGAAC
GGCCGCCTGGTGACGGTATCCGAGGGTGAAGCCTTGATTAGCCGCTACAAGATCGTAAAGAGCGAAACCG
GGCGGCCGGAGTACATCGAGATCGAGCTAGCTGATTGGATGTACCGCGAGATCACAGAAGGCAAGAACCC
GGACGTGCTGACGGTTCACCCCGATTACTTTTTGATCGATCCCGGCATCGGCCGTTTTCTCTACCGCCTG
GCACGCCGCGCCGCAGGCAAGGCAGAAGCCAGATGGTTGTTCAAGACGATCTACGAACGCAGTGGCAGCG
CCGGAGAGTTCAAGAAGTTCTGTTTCACCGTGCGCAAGCTGATCGGGTCAAATGACCTGCCGGAGTACGA
TTTGAAGGAGGAGGCGGGGCAGGCTGGCCCGATCCTAGTCATGCGCTACCGCAACCTGATCGAGGGCGAA
GCATCCGCCGGTTCCTAATGTACGGAGCAGATGCTAGGGCAAATTGCCCTAGCAGGGGAAAAAGGTCGAA
AAGGTCTCTTTCCTGTGGATAGCACGTACATTGGGAACCCAAAGCCGTACATTGGGAACCGGAACCCGTA
CATTGGGAACCCAAAGCCGTACATTGGGAACCGGTCACACATGTAAGTGACTGATATAAAAGAGAAAAAA
GGCGATTTTTCCGCCTAAAACTCTTTAAAACTTATTAAAACTCTTAAAACCCGCCTGGCCTGTGCATAAC
TGTCTGGCCAGCGCACAGCCGAAGAGCTGCAAAAAGCGCCTACCCTTCGGTCGCTGCGCTCCCTACGCCC
CGCCGCTTCGCGTCGGCCTATCGCGGCCGCTGGCCGCTCAAAAATGGCTGGCCTACGGCCAGGCAATCTA
CCAGCGCGCGGACAAGCTAGGATTGGCAGGATATATTCAGTTGTAAATGCGAGCTGTTGGCTGGCTGGTG
GCAGGATATATTCAGTTGTAAATAAATTGACGCTTAGACAACTTAATAACACATTGCGGACGTTTTTAAT
GTACTGAATTAACGCCGAATTAATTCGAGCTCTTCTAGAGATCTGATAATTTATTTGAAAATTCATAAGA
AAAGCAAACGTTACATGAATTGATGAAACAATACAAAGACAGATAAAGCCACGCACATTTAGGATATTGG
CCGAGATTACTGAATATTGAGTAAGATCACGGAATTTCTGACAGGAGCATGTCTTCAATTCAGCCCAAAT
GGCAGTTGAAATACTCAAACCGCCCCATATGCAGGAGCGGATCATTCATTGTTTGTTTGGTTGCCTTTGC
CAACATGGGAGTCCAAGATTCTGCAGTCAAATCTCGGTGACGGGCAGGACCGGACGGGGCGGTACCGGCA
GGCTGAAGTCCAGCTGCCAGAAACCCACGTCATGCCAGTTCCCGTGCTTGAAGCCGGCCGCCCGCAGCAT
GCCGCGGGGGGCATATCCGAGCGCCTCGTGCATGCGCACGCTCGGGTCGTTGGGCAGCCCGATGACAGCG
ACCACGCTCTTGAAGCCCTGTGCCTCCAGGGACTTCAGCAGGTGGGTGTAGAGCGTGGAGCCCAGTCCCG
TCCGCTGGTGGCGGGGGGAGACGTACACGGTCGACTCGGCCGTCCAGTCGTAGGCGTTGCGTGCCTTCCA
GGGGCCAGCGTAGGCGATGCCGGCGACCTCGCCGTCCACCTCGGCGACGAGCCAGGGATAGCGCTCCCGC
AGACGGACGAGGTCGTCCGTCCACTCCTGCGGTTCCTGCGGCTCGGTACGGAAGTTGACCGTGCTTGTCT
CGATGTAGTGGTTGACGATGGTGCAGACCGCCGGCATGTCCGCCTCGGTGGCACGGCGGATGTCGGCCGG
GCGTCGTTCTGGGCTCATCGATTCGATTTGGTGTATCGAGATTGGTTATGAAATTCAGATGCTAGTGTAA
TGTATTGGTAATTTGGGAAGATATAATAGGAAGCAAGGCTATTTATCCATTTCTGAAAAGGCGAAATGGC
GTCACCGCGAGCGTCACGCGCATTCCGTTCTTGCTGTAAAGCGTTGTTTGGTACACTTTTGACTAGCGAG
GCTTGGCGTGTCAGCGTATCTATTCAAAAGTCGTTAATGGCTGCGGATCAAGAAAAAGTTGGAATAGAAA
CAGAATACCCGCGAAATTCAGGCCCGGTTGCCATGTCCTACACGCCGAAATAAACGACCAAATTAGTAGA
AAAATAAAAACTGACTCGGATACTTACGTCACGTCTTGCGCACTGATTTGAAAAATCTCAGCTCGAGGAC
TAGAGCCAAGCTGATCTCCTTTGCCCCGGAGATCACCATGGACGACTTTCTCTATCTCTACGATCTAGGA
AGAAAGTTCGACGGAGAAGGTGACGATACCATGTTCACCACCGATAATGAGAAGATTAGCCTCTTCAATT
TCAGAAAGAATGCTGACCCACAGATGGTTAGAGAGGCTTACGCGGCAGGTCTCATCAAGACGATCTACCC
GAGTAATAATCTCCAGGAGATCAAATACCTTCCCAAGAAGGTTAAAGATGCAGTCAAAAGATTCAGGACT
AACTGCATCAAGAACACAGAGAAAGATATATTTCTCAAGATCAGAAGTACTATTCCAGTATGGACGATTC
AAGGCTTGCTTCATAAACCAAGGCAAGTAATAGAGATTGGAGTCTCTAAGAAAGTAGTTCCTACTGAATC
AAAGGCCATGGAGTCAAAAATTCAGATCGAGGATCTAACAGAACTCGCCGTGAAGACTGGCGAACAGTTC
ATACAGAGTCTTTTACGACTCAATGACAAGAAGAAAATCTTCGTCAACATGGTGGAGCACGACACTCTCG
TCTACTCCAAGAATATCAAAGATACAGTCTCAGAAGACCAAAGGGCTATTGAGACTTTTCAACAAAGGGT
AATATCGGGAAACCTCCTCGGATTCCATTGCCCAGCTATCTGTCACTTCATCAAAAGGACAGTAGAAAAG
GAAGGTGGCACCTACAAATGCCATCATTGCGATAAAGGAAAGGCTATCGTTCAAGATGCCTCTGCCGACA
GTGGTCCCAAAGATGGACCCCCACCCACGAGGAGCATCGTGGAAAAAGAAGACGTTCCAACCACGTCTTC
AAAGCAAGTGGATTGATGTGATATCTCCACTGACGTAAGGGATGACGCACAATCCCACTATCCTTCGCAA
TGAGACTTTTCAACAAAGGGTAATATCGGGAAACCTCCTCGGATTCCATTGCCCAGCTATCTGTCACTTC
ATCAAAAGGACAGTAGAAAAGGAAGGTGGCACCTACAAATGCCATCATTGCGATAAAGGAAAGGCTATCG
TTCAAGATGCCTCTGCCGACAGTGGTCCCAAAGATGGACCCCCACCCACGAGGAGCATCGTGGAAAAAGA
AGACGTTCCAACCACGTCTTCAAAGCAAGTGGATTGATGTGATATCTCCACTGACGTAAGGGATGACGCA
CAATCCCACTATCCTTCGCAAGACCCTTCCTCTATATAAGGAAGTTCATTTCATTTGGAGAGAGGCCTAT
TTTTACAACAATTACCAACAACAACAAACAACAAACAACATTACAATTACTATTTACAATTACAGGCCTC
CCGGGTCAGGAAGCGAAACACCAGGAACATCAGAAAGTGCAACACCAGAATCTGGATCCGGCTCTGAAAC
TCCTGGTACTAGTGAATCGGCTACCCCTGAATCAGGGTCCTCTGTTTCCAAGGGAGAAGAACTTTTCACC
GGAGTTGTTCCTATCCTTGTTGAGCTTGATGGAGATGTTAATGGTCACAAGTTCTCCGTTTCTGGTGAAG
GAGAGGGTGATGCTACTTACGGTAAGTTGACTTTGAAATTCATCTGCACTACTGGTAAACTTCCGGTGCC
ATGGCCAACACTTGTGACAACTCTTTCATGGGGTGTGCAGTGCTTCGCTCGTTACCCTGATCACATGAAA
CAGCATGATTTCTTCAAATCTGCTATGCCTGAGGGTTACGTTCAGGAGCGTACTATCTTCTTCAAGGATG
ATGGAAACTACAAGACTCGTGCTGAGGTTAAGTTCGAAGGAGACACTCTCGTTAACAGGATTGAACTCAA
GGGTATTGACTTCAAGGAAGACGGTAACATTCTTGGTCATAAGCTTGAGTACAACTACTTCTCTGACAAC
GTTTACATTACTGCTGACAAGCAGAAGAACGGTATCAAGGCTAACTTCAAGATCAGGCATAACATCGAGG
ATGGTGGTGTTCAGCTTGCTGATCATTACCAGCAGAACACTCCTATCGGTGATGGTCCTGTTCTTCTTCC
TGATAACCATTACTTGTCTACTCAGAGTAAATTGAGTAAAGATCCTAACGAGAAGAGGGATCATATGGTG
TTGTTGGAGTTCGTGACTGCTGCTGGAATCACTCTTGGAATGGATGAGCTCTACAAGTGAGGGTCCTCTG
TCCTGATCACGGCCATGCTAGAGTCCGCAAAAATCACCAGTCTCTCTCTACAAATCTATCTCTCTCTATT
TTTCTCCAGAATAATGTGTGAGTAGTTCCCAGATAAGGGAATTAGGGTTCTTATAGGGTTTCGCTCATGT
GTTGAGCATATAAGAAACCCTTAGTATGTATTTGTATTTGTAAAATACTTCTATCAATAAAATTTCTAAT
TCCTAAAACCAAAATCCAGTGACCTGGTAACCTGGCAGGATATATGCGGTTGTAATTTTGGCAGGATATA
TGCGGTTGTAATTCATTTTTATTGTCTAAATTTCTGTATTTGTTTGTTTGCAATTAGATCCACGTTGTGT
CTCAAAATCTCTGATGTTACATTGCACAAGATAAAAATATATCATCATGAACAATAAAACTGTCTGCTTA
CATAAACAGTAATACAAGGGGTGTTATGAGCCATATTCAACGGGAAACGTCGAGGCCGCGATTAAATTCC
AACATGGATGCTGATTTATATGGGTATAAATGGGCTCGCGATAATGTCGGGCAATCAGGTGCGACAATCT
ATCGCTTGTATGGGAAGCCCGATGCGCCAGAGTTGTTTCTGAAACATGGCAAAGGTAGCGTTGCCAATGA
TGTTACAGATGAGATGGTCAGACTAAACTGGCTGACGGAATTTATGCCTCTTCCGACCATCAAGCATTTT
ATCCGTACTCCTGATGATGCATGGTTACTCACCACTGCGATCCCCGGAAAAACAGCATTCCAGGTATTAG
AAGAATATCCTGATTCAGGTGAAAATATTGTTGATGCGCTGGCAGTGTTCCTGCGCCGGTTGCATTCGAT
TCCTGTTTGTAATTGTCCTTTTAACAGCGATCGCGTATTTCGTCTCGCTCAGGCGCAATCACGAATGAAT
AACGGTTTGGTTGATGCGAGTGATTTTGATGACGAGCGTAATGGCTGGCCTGTTGAACAAGTCTGGAAAG
AAATGCATAAACTTTTGCCATTCTCACCGGATTCAGTCGTCACTCATGGTGATTTCTCACTTGATAACCT
TATTTTTGACGAGGGGAAATTAATAGGTTGTATTGATGTTGGACGAGTCGGAATCGCAGACCGATACCAG
GATCTTGCCATCCTATGGAACTGCCTCGGTGAGTTTTCTCCTTCATTACAGAAACGGCTTTTTCAAAAAT
ATGGTATTGATAATCCTGATATGAATAAATTGCAGTTTCATTTGATGCTCGATGAGTTTTTCTAATCAGA
ATTGGTTAATTGGTTGTAACACTGGCAGAGCATTACGCTGACTTGACGGGACGGCGCAAGCTCATGACCA
AAATCCCTTAACGTGAGTTACGCGTCGTTCCACTGAGCGTCAGACCCCGTAGAAAAGATCAAAGGATCTT
C
